Addgene plasmid #83135: Hs.KRAS4b Q61R
Purpose: Gateway ORF Entry clone of human KRAS4B [NM_004985.4 ] with stop codon (for native or N-terminal fusions), Q61R mutation
Depositing lab: Dominic Esposito. Depositing organization: National Cancer Institute (NCI).
Backbone
  Vector backbone: pDonor-255
  Backbone size w/o insert (bp): 2693
  Vector type: Gateway Entry Clone
Growth in bacteria
  Bacterial resistance: Spectinomycin, 50 μg/mL
  Growth temperature: 37°C
  Growth strain: DH10B
  Copy number: High Copy
Gene/Insert
  Gene/Insert name: KRAS
  Species: H. sapiens (human)
  Insert size (bp): 567
  Mutation: Q61R
  GenBank ID: NM_004985.4
  Entrez Gene: KRAS (a.k.a. 'C-K-RAS, C-K-RAS, CFC2, K-RAS2A, K-RAS2B, K-RAS4A, K-RAS4B, K-Ras, K-Ras 2, KI-RAS, KRAS1, KRAS2, NS, NS3, OES, RALD, RASK2, c-Ki-ras, c-Ki-ras2)
  Cloning method: Gateway Cloning
  Sequencing primers: 5′ M13F 23-mer (5'-CCCAGTCACGACGTTGTAAAACG); 3′ attLR 23-mer (5'-TAACATCAGAGATTTTGAGACAC)
Terms and licenses: Academic/Nonprofit Terms; Industry Terms: Not Available to Industry
How to cite: Hs.KRAS4b Q61R was a gift from Dominic Esposito (Addgene plasmid # 83135 ; http://n2t.net/addgene:83135 ; RRID:Addgene_83135)
