[The description below was written by a language model from this plasmid's Addgene catalogue record and pLannotate feature annotations shown in this document.]
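Description:
Hs.KRAS4b Q61R is a Gateway entry clone built in the pDonor-255 backbone, carrying the human KRAS4B open reading frame (based on the NM_004985.4 reference transcript) with the Q61R substitution. The full plasmid is 3,260 bp, of which the KRAS coding sequence accounts for 567 bp. It is a bacterial propagation and cloning vector rather than an expression construct. It replicates at high copy from a ColE1/pUC-type origin and is selected with spectinomycin through an aadA (SmR) aminoglycoside adenylyltransferase gene. This gene appears to be preceded by a fragment of a class 1 integron Pc promoter and a short gentamicin-resistance gene remnant. Small lacZα and lacI fragments are annotated as backbone leftovers, and rrnB T1 and T2 terminators are also present, which in vectors of this type help insulate the cloning region from read-through transcription.

The ORF is flanked by two attL recombination sites, annotated by the automated tool as attL3 upstream and a partial attL2 downstream. These allow the insert to be moved by an LR Clonase reaction into compatible Gateway destination vectors. No promoter for driving KRAS is annotated in the entry clone, so expression elements, host range and any tags come from the chosen destination vector. Because the ORF retains its stop codon, it suits native (untagged) expression or N-terminal fusions, but not C-terminal fusions. Q61 is a well-known oncogenic hotspot in RAS proteins, and substitutions there impair GTP hydrolysis. This clone therefore serves as a source of mutant KRAS4b for building expression constructs used in RAS signalling, biochemical or structural studies.
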