Features (pLannotate 1.2.2; 11 found; start..end, strand, type, name):
     18..54      -  CDS            lacZα (fragment): LacZα fragment of β-galactosidase; lacZ fragment
     85..180     +  protein_bind   attL3: mutant version of attL; recombination site for the Gateway® LR reaction LR Clonase™
    186..752     +  CDS            K-Ras (sequence partly withheld): human small GTPase proto-oncoprotein
    757..850     -  protein_bind   attL2 (fragment): mutant version of attL; recombination site for the Gateway® LR reaction LR Clonase™
    965..988     +  promoter       Pc promoter (fragment): intI1 (promoter lies within the coding sequence); class 1 integron promoter
   1164..1220    +  CDS            GmR (fragment): gentamycin acetyltransferase; aacC1; confers resistance to gentamycin
   1227..2018    +  CDS            SmR: aminoglycoside adenylyltransferase (Murphy, 1985); aadA; confers resistance to spectinomycin and streptomycin
   2111..2699    +  rep_origin     ori: high-copy-number ColE1/pMB1/pBR322/pUC origin of replication
   2882..2974    +  CDS            lacI (fragment): lac repressor; lacI; The lac repressor binds to the lac operator to inhibit transcription in E. coli. This inhibition can be relieved by adding lactose or isopropyl-β-D-thiogalactopyranoside (IPTG).
   3029..3056    -  terminator     rrnB T2 terminator: transcription terminator T2 from the E. coli rrnB gene
   3188..3231    +  terminator     rrnB T1 terminator: Escherichia coli rrnB; transcription terminator T1 from the E. coli rrnB gene
>Addgene plasmid #83135 | Hs.KRAS4b Q61R | depositor full sequence | sequence record 158098 | Full Sequence
TTAACGCTAGCATGGATGTTTTCCCAGTCACGACGTTGTAAAACGACGGCCAGTCTTAAAATTCGAGCTC
GGTCCGAGGATCCGAAATAATGATTTTATTTTGACTGATAGTGACCTGTTCGTTGCAACAAATTGATAAG
CAATGCTTTTTTATAATGCCAACTTTGTACAAAAAAGTTGGCACC
[507 nt withheld, positions 186-692]
ATGAGCAAAGATGGTAAAAAGAAGAAAAAGAAGTCAAAGACAAAGTGTGTAATTATGTAATCAACTTTCT
TGTACAAAGTTGGCATTATAGGAAAGCATTGCTTATCAATTTGTTGCAACGAACAGGTCACTATCAGTCA
AAATAAAATCATTATTTGCATGCAAGCTTAGATCCTCTAGACCAGCCAGGACAGAAATGCCTCGACTTCG
CTGCTACCCAAGGTTGCCGGGTGACGCACACCGTGGAAACGGATGAAGGCACGAACCCAGTGGACATAAG
CCTGTTCGGTTCGTAAGCTGTAATGCAAGTAGCGTATGCGCTCACGCAACTGGTCCAGAACCTTGACCGA
ACGCAGCGGTGGTAACGGCGCAGTGGCGGTTTTCATGGCTTGTTATGACTGTTTTTTTGGGGTACAGTCT
ATGCCTCGGGCATCCAAGCAGCAAGCGCGTTACGCCGTGGGTCGATGTTTGATGTTATGGAGCAGCAACG
ATGTTACGCAGCAGGGCAGTCGCCCTAAAACAAAGTTAAACATTATGAGGGAAGCGGTGATCGCCGAAGT
ATCGACTCAACTATCAGAGGTAGTTGGCGTCATCGAGCGCCATCTCGAACCGACGTTGCTGGCCGTACAT
TTGTACGGCTCCGCAGTGGATGGCGGCCTGAAGCCACACAGTGATATTGATTTGCTGGTTACGGTGACCG
TAAGGCTTGATGAAACAACGCGGCGAGCTTTGATCAACGACCTTTTGGAAACTTCGGCTTCCCCTGGAGA
GAGCGAGATTCTCCGCGCTGTAGAAGTCACCATTGTTGTGCACGACGACATCATTCCGTGGCGTTATCCA
GCTAAGCGCGAACTGCAATTTGGAGAATGGCAGCGCAATGACATTCTTGCAGGTATCTTCGAGCCAGCCA
CGATCGACATTGATCTGGCTATCTTGCTGACAAAAGCAAGAGAACATAGCGTTGCCTTGGTAGGTCCAGC
GGCGGAGGAACTCTTTGATCCGGTTCCTGAACAGGATCTATTTGAGGCGCTAAATGAAACCTTAACGCTA
TGGAACTCGCCGCCCGACTGGGCTGGCGATGAGCGAAATGTAGTGCTTACGTTGTCCCGCATTTGGTACA
GCGCAGTAACCGGCAAAATCGCGCCGAAGGATGTCGCTGCCGACTGGGCAATGGAGCGCCTGCCGGCCCA
GTATCAGCCCGTCATACTTGAAGCTAGACAGGCTTATCTTGGACAAGAAGAAGATCGCTTGGCCTCGCGC
GCAGATCAGTTGGAAGAATTTGTCCACTACGTGAAAGGCGAGATCACCAAGGTAGTCGGCAAATAACCCT
CGAGCCACCCATGACCAAAATCCCTTAACGTGAGTTACGCGTCGTTCCACTGAGCGTCAGACCCCGTAGA
AAAGATCAAAGGATCTTCTTGAGATCCTTTTTTTCTGCGCGTAATCTGCTGCTTGCAAACAAAAAAACCA
CCGCTACCAGCGGTGGTTTGTTTGCCGGATCAAGAGCTACCAACTCTTTTTCCGAAGGTAACTGGCTTCA
GCAGAGCGCAGATACCAAATACTGTCCTTCTAGTGTAGCCGTAGTTAGGCCACCACTTCAAGAACTCTGT
AGCACCGCCTACATACCTCGCTCTGCTAATCCTGTTACCAGTGGCTGCTGCCAGTGGCGATAAGTCGTGT
CTTACCGGGTTGGACTCAAGACGATAGTTACCGGATAAGGCGCAGCGGTCGGGCTGAACGGGGGGTTCGT
GCACACAGCCCAGCTTGGAGCGAACGACCTACACCGAACTGAGATACCTACAGCGTGAGCATTGAGAAAG
CGCCACGCTTCCCGAAGGGAGAAAGGCGGACAGGTATCCGGTAAGCGGCAGGGTCGGAACAGGAGAGCGC
ACGAGGGAGCTTCCAGGGGGAAACGCCTGGTATCTTTATAGTCCTGTCGGGTTTCGCCACCTCTGACTTG
AGCGTCGATTTTTGTGATGCTCGTCAGGGGGGCGGAGCCTATGGAAAAACGCCAGCAACGCGGCCTTTTT
ACGGTTCCTGGCCTTTTGCTGGCCTTTTGCTCACATGTTCTTTCCTGCGTTATCCCCTGATTCTGTGGAT
AACCGTATTACCGCCTTTGAGTGAGCTGATACCGCTCGCCGCAGCCGAACGACCGAGCGCAGCGAGTCAG
TGAGCGAGGAAGCGGAAGAGCGCCCAATACGCAAACCGCCTCTCCCCGCGCGTTGGCCGATTCATTAATG
CAGCTGGCACGACAGGTTTCCCGACTGGAAAGCGGGCAGTGAGCGCAACGCAATTAATACGCGTACCGCT
AGCCAGGAAGAGTTTGTAGAAACGCAAAAAGGCCATCCGTCAGGATGGCCTTCTGCTTAGTTTGATGCCT
GGCAGTTTATGGCGGGCGTCCTGCCCGCCACCCTCCGGGCCGTTGCTTCACAACGTTCAAATCCGCTCCC
GGCGGATTTGTCCTACTCAGGAGAGCGTTCACCGACAAACAACAGATAAAACGAAAGGCCCAGTCTTCCG
ACTGAGCCTTTCGTTTTATTTGATGCCTGGCAGTTCCCTACTCTCGCG
