>Addgene plasmid #83135 | Hs.KRAS4b Q61R | addgene partial sequence | sequence record 159007 | M13pUC-Fwd 5'-CCCAGTCACGACGTTGTAAAACG-3'
TCGAGCTCGGTCCGAGGATCCGAAATAATGATTTTATTTTGACTGATAGTGACCTGTTCGTTGCAACAAA
TTGATAAGCAATGCTTTTTTATAATGCCAACTTTGTACAAAAAAGTTGGCACC
[507 nt withheld, positions 124-630]
ATGAGCAAAGATGGTAAAAAGAAGAAAAAGAAGTCAAAGACAAAGTGTGTAATTATGTAATCAACTTTCT
TGTACAAAGTTGGCATTATAGGAAAGCATTGCTTATCAATTTGTTGCAACGAACAGGTCACTATCAGTCA
AAATAAAATCATTATTTGCATGCAAGCTTAGATCCTCTAGACCAGCCAGGACAGAAATGCCTCGACTTCG
CTGCTACCCAAGGTTGCCGGGTGACGCACACCGTGGAAACGGATGAAGGCACGAACCC
